Addgene plasmid #139900: pBEL1996
Purpose: Expression plasmid for LetB PLL4 deletion (without TM region)
Depositing lab: Gira Bhabha & Damian Ekiert. Depositing organization: NYU Grossman School of Medicine. Publication: LetB Structure Reveals a Tunnel for Lipid Transport across the Bacterial Envelope. Isom GL, Coudray N, MacRae MR, McManus CT, Ekiert DC, Bhabha G. Cell. 2020 Apr 30;181(3):653-664.e19. doi: 10.1016/j.cell.2020.03.030. PubMed 32359438.
Backbone
  Vector backbone: pET21a
  Vector type: Bacterial Expression
Growth in bacteria
  Bacterial resistance: Ampicillin, 100 μg/mL
  Growth temperature: 37°C
  Growth strain: DH5alpha
  Copy number: High Copy
Gene/Insert
  Gene/Insert name: LetB
  Species: E. coli
  Mutation: LetB(43-877; delta459-360)-6xHis
  Cloning method: Gibson Cloning
Terms and licenses: Academic/Nonprofit Terms; Industry Terms: Not Available to Industry
Depositor comments: Please visit https://www.biorxiv.org/content/10.1101/748145v1 for bioRxiv preprint.
How to cite: pBEL1996 was a gift from Gira Bhabha & Damian Ekiert (Addgene plasmid # 139900 ; http://n2t.net/addgene:139900 ; RRID:Addgene_139900)
