[The description below was written by a language model from this plasmid's Addgene catalogue record and pLannotate feature annotations shown in this document.]
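Description:
pBEL1996 is a bacterial expression plasmid built on the pET21a backbone for producing a soluble, mutant form of the E. coli protein LetB (annotated under its older name, yebT). LetB belongs to a transport pathway that contributes to membrane integrity and is thought to span the periplasm. The insert, introduced by Gibson cloning, encodes residues 43–877, so the N-terminal transmembrane region is omitted. It carries an internal deletion of the segment the depositor calls PLL4 and ends in a C-terminal 6xHis tag for affinity purification. The record gives the deletion boundaries as "delta459-360", which appears to be a typographical error, so the exact deleted residues cannot be stated from the record. The His tag is listed in the catalogue entry but is not called as a separate feature in the annotation.

Expression follows the standard pET arrangement. A T7 promoter with an adjacent lac operator drives the LetB coding sequence, a T7 terminator lies downstream, and a plasmid-borne lacI gene with its own promoter supplies repressor. Transcription therefore depends on T7 RNA polymerase in the host and is inducible with IPTG. The plasmid replicates from a pBR322/ColE1-type origin accompanied by rop and the bom region, although the catalogue lists it as high copy. It is selected with ampicillin through the bla gene, and an f1 origin is also present. The annotation additionally shows a loxP site, a short multiple cloning site fragment upstream of the AmpR promoter, tetracycline-resistance gene fragments, and a small "SET1" hit before the terminator. The record assigns no function to any of these, and they are likely backbone remnants.

The depositor and repository sequences (about 8.0 kb, differing by 4 nt) show the same feature set. The construct is suited to purifying the PLL4 deletion variant for structural and biochemical studies of LetB-mediated lipid transport.
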