Features (pLannotate 1.2.2; 19 found; start..end, strand, type, name):
     12..467     +  rep_origin     f1 ori (sequence partly withheld): f1 bacteriophage origin of replication; arrow indicates direction of (+) strand synthesis
    543..576     +  protein_bind   loxP: Cre-mediated recombination occurs in the 8-bp core sequence (GCATACAT). Cre recombinase
    606..624     +  misc_feature   MCS (fragment): pBluescript multiple cloning site
    655..759     +  promoter       AmpR promoter: bla
    760..1620    +  CDS            AmpR: β-lactamase; bla; confers resistance to ampicillin, carbenicillin, and related antibiotics
   1791..2379    +  rep_origin     ori: high-copy-number ColE1/pMB1/pBR322/pUC origin of replication
   2565..2707    -  misc_feature   bom: basis of mobility region from pBR322
   2809..3000    -  CDS            rop: Rop protein, which maintains plasmids at low copy number; rop
   3017..3397    +  CDS            YPB1_ECOLX: Protein predicted: Swiss-Prot protein existence level 4. From Escherichia coli.
   3469..3760    -  CDS            TcR (fragment): tetracycline efflux protein; tet; confers resistance to tetracycline
   3775..3796    -  protein_bind   CAP binding site: CAP binding activates transcription in the presence of cAMP. E. coli catabolite activator protein
   3809..4891    -  CDS            lacI: lac repressor; lacI; The lac repressor binds to the lac operator to inhibit transcription in E. coli. This inhibition can be relieved by adding lactose or isopropyl-β-D-thiogalactopyranoside (IPTG).
   4892..4969    -  promoter       lacI promoter: lacI
   4977..5256    -  CDS            TcR (fragment): tetracycline efflux protein; tet; confers resistance to tetracycline
   5278..5296    +  promoter       T7 promoter: promoter for bacteriophage T7 RNA polymerase
   5297..5321    +  protein_bind   lac operator: The lac repressor binds to the lac operator to inhibit transcription in E. coli. This inhibition can be relieved by adding lactose or isopropyl-β-D-thiogalactopyranoside (IPTG). lac repressor encoded by lacI
   5378..7852    +  CDS            yebT (fragment): YEBT_ECOLI - Experimental evidence at protein level: Swiss-Prot protein existence level 1. Component of a transport pathway that contributes to membrane integrity (PubMed:27795327). May directly span the intermembrane space, facilitating the transport of substrates across the periplasm (Probable). From Escherichia coli (strain K12).
   7902..7951    +  CDS            SET1 (fragment): solubility-enhancement tag derived from T7 phage gene 10B
   7959..8006    +  terminator     T7 terminator: transcription terminator for bacteriophage T7 RNA polymerase
>Addgene plasmid #139900 | pBEL1996 | depositor full sequence | sequence record 270776 | Full Sequence
TGGCGAATGGG
[124 nt withheld, positions 12-135]
C
[91 nt withheld, positions 137-227]
A
[49 nt withheld, positions 229-277]
CCTTTGACGTTGGAGTCCACGTTCTTT
[37 nt withheld, positions 305-341]
ACCCTATCTCGGTCTATTCTTTTGATTTATAAGGGATTTTGCCGATTTCGGCCTATTGGTTAAAAAATGA
GCTGATTTAACAAAAATTTAACGCGAATTTTAACAAAATATTAACGTTTACAATTTCAGGTGGCACTTTT
CGGGGAACGACGACCTGCAGCCAAGCTAGCTTGGCTGGACGTAAACTCCTCTTCAGACCTAATAACTTCG
TATAGCATACATTATACGAAGTTATATTAAGGGTTATTGAATATGATCGGAATTGGGCTGCAGGAATTCG
ATAGCTTGGCTGCAGGTCGACCTCGAGGATGTGCGCGGAACCCCTATTTGTTTATTTTTCTAAATACATT
CAAATATGTATCCGCTCATGAGACAATAACCCTGATAAATGCTTCAATAATATTGAAAAAGGAAGAGTAT
GAGTATTCAACATTTCCGTGTCGCCCTTATTCCCTTTTTTGCGGCATTTTGCCTTCCTGTTTTTGCTCAC
CCAGAAACGCTGGTGAAAGTAAAAGATGCTGAAGATCAGTTGGGTGCACGAGTGGGTTACATCGAACTGG
ATCTCAACAGCGGTAAGATCCTTGAGAGTTTTCGCCCCGAAGAACGTTTTCCAATGATGAGCACTTTTAA
AGTTCTGCTATGTGGCGCGGTATTATCCCGTATTGACGCCGGGCAAGAGCAACTCGGTCGCCGCATACAC
TATTCTCAGAATGACTTGGTTGAGTACTCACCAGTCACAGAAAAGCATCTTACGGATGGCATGACAGTAA
GAGAATTATGCAGTGCTGCCATAACCATGAGTGATAACACTGCGGCCAACTTACTTCTGACAACGATCGG
AGGACCGAAGGAGCTAACCGCTTTTTTGCACAACATGGGGGATCATGTAACTCGCCTTGATCGTTGGGAA
CCGGAGCTGAATGAAGCCATACCAAACGACGAGCGTGACACCACGATGCCTGCAGCAATGGCAACAACGT
TGCGCAAACTATTAACTGGCGAACTACTTACTCTAGCTTCCCGGCAACAATTAATAGACTGGATGGAGGC
GGATAAAGTTGCAGGACCACTTCTGCGCTCGGCCCTTCCGGCTGGCTGGTTTATTGCTGATAAATCTGGA
GCCGGTGAGCGTGGCTCTCGCGGTATCATTGCAGCACTGGGGCCAGATGGTAAGCCCTCCCGTATCGTAG
TTATCTACACGACGGGGAGTCAGGCAACTATGGATGAACGAAATAGACAGATCGCTGAGATAGGTGCCTC
ACTGATTAAGCATTGGTAACTGTCAGACCAAGTTTACTCATATATACTTTAGATTGATTTAAAACTTCAT
TTTTAATTTAAAAGGATCTAGGTGAAGATCCTTTTTGATAATCTCATGACCAAAATCCCTTAACGTGAGT
TTTCGTTCCACTGAGCGTCAGACCCCGTAGAAAAGATCAAAGGATCTTCTTGAGATCCTTTTTTTCTGCG
CGTAATCTGCTGCTTGCAAACAAAAAAACCACCGCTACCAGCGGTGGTTTGTTTGCCGGATCAAGAGCTA
CCAACTCTTTTTCCGAAGGTAACTGGCTTCAGCAGAGCGCAGATACCAAATACTGTCCTTCTAGTGTAGC
CGTAGTTAGGCCACCACTTCAAGAACTCTGTAGCACCGCCTACATACCTCGCTCTGCTAATCCTGTTACC
AGTGGCTGCTGCCAGTGGCGATAAGTCGTGTCTTACCGGGTTGGACTCAAGACGATAGTTACCGGATAAG
GCGCAGCGGTCGGGCTGAACGGGGGGTTCGTGCACACAGCCCAGCTTGGAGCGAACGACCTACACCGAAC
TGAGATACCTACAGCGTGAGCTATGAGAAAGCGCCACGCTTCCCGAAGGGAGAAAGGCGGACAGGTATCC
GGTAAGCGGCAGGGTCGGAACAGGAGAGCGCACGAGGGAGCTTCCAGGGGGAAACGCCTGGTATCTTTAT
AGTCCTGTCGGGTTTCGCCACCTCTGACTTGAGCGTCGATTTTTGTGATGCTCGTCAGGGGGGCGGAGCC
TATGGAAAAACGCCAGCAACGCGGCCTTTTTACGGTTCCTGGCCTTTTGCTGGCCTTTTGCTCACATGTT
CTTTCCTGCGTTATCCCCTGATTCTGTGGATAACCGTATTACCGCCTTTGAGTGAGCTGATACCGCTCGC
CGCAGCCGAACGACCGAGCGCAGCGAGTCAGTGAGCGAGGAAGCGGAAGAGCGCCTGATGCGGTATTTTC
TCCTTACGCATCTGTGCGGTATTTCACACCGCATATATGGTGCACTCTCAGTACAATCTGCTCTGATGCC
GCATAGTTAAGCCAGTATACACTCCGCTATCGCTACGTGACTGGGTCATGGCTGCGCCCCGACACCCGCC
AACACCCGCTGACGCGCCCTGACGGGCTTGTCTGCTCCCGGCATCCGCTTACAGACAAGCTGTGACCGTC
TCCGGGAGCTGCATGTGTCAGAGGTTTTCACCGTCATCACCGAAACGCGCGAGGCAGCTGCGGTAAAGCT
CATCAGCGTGGTCGTGAAGCGATTCACAGATGTCTGCCTGTTCATCCGCGTCCAGCTCGTTGAGTTTCTC
CAGAAGCGTTAATGTCTGGCTTCTGATAAAGCGGGCCATGTTAAGGGCGGTTTTTTCCTGTTTGGTCACT
GATGCCTCCGTGTAAGGGGGATTTCTGTTCATGGGGGTAATGATACCGATGAAACGAGAGAGGATGCTCA
CGATACGGGTTACTGATGATGAACATGCCCGGTTACTGGAACGTTGTGAGGGTAAACAACTGGCGGTATG
GATGCGGCGGGACCAGAGAAAAATCACTCAGGGTCAATGCCAGCGCTTCGTTAATACAGATGTAGGTGTT
CCACAGGGTAGCCAGCAGCATCCTGCGATGCAGATCCGGAACATAATGGTGCAGGGCGCTGACTTCCGCG
TTTCCAGACTTTACGAAACACGGAAACCGAAGACCATTCATGTTGTTGCTCAGGTCGCAGACGTTTTGCA
GCAGCAGTCGCTTCACGTTCGCTCGCGTATCGGTGATTCATTCTGCTAACCAGTAAGGCAACCCCGCCAG
CCTAGCCGGGTCCTCAACGACAGGAGCACGATCATGCGCACCCGTGGGGCCGCCATGCCGGCGATAATGG
CCTGCTTCTCGCCGAAACGTTTGGTGGCGGGACCAGTGACGAAGGCTTGAGCGAGGGCGTGCAAGATTCC
GAATACCGCAAGCGACAGGCCGATCATCGTCGCGCTCCAGCGAAAGCGGTCCTCGCCGAAAATGACCCAG
AGCGCTGCCGGCACCTGTCCTACGAGTTGCATGATAAAGAAGACAGTCATAAGTGCGGCGACGATAGTCA
TGCCCCGCGCCCACCGGAAGGAGCTGACTGGGTTGAAGGCTCTCAAGGGCATCGGTCGAGATCCCGGTGC
CTAATGAGTGAGCTAACTTACATTAATTGCGTTGCGCTCACTGCCCGCTTTCCAGTCGGGAAACCTGTCG
TGCCAGCTGCATTAATGAATCGGCCAACGCGCGGGGAGAGGCGGTTTGCGTATTGGGCGCCAGGGTGGTT
TTTCTTTTCACCAGTGAGACGGGCAACAGCTGATTGCCCTTCACCGCCTGGCCCTGAGAGAGTTGCAGCA
AGCGGTCCACGCTGGTTTGCCCCAGCAGGCGAAAATCCTGTTTGATGGTGGTTAACGGCGGGATATAACA
TGAGCTGTCTTCGGTATCGTCGTATCCCACTACCGAGATATCCGCACCAACGCGCAGCCCGGACTCGGTA
ATGGCGCGCATTGCGCCCAGCGCCATCTGATCGTTGGCAACCAGCATCGCAGTGGGAACGATGCCCTCAT
TCAGCATTTGCATGGTTTGTTGAAAACCGGACATGGCACTCCAGTCGCCTTCCCGTTCCGCTATCGGCTG
AATTTGATTGCGAGTGAGATATTTATGCCAGCCAGCCAGACGCAGACGCGCCGAGACAGAACTTAATGGG
CCCGCTAACAGCGCGATTTGCTGGTGACCCAATGCGACCAGATGCTCCACGCCCAGTCGCGTACCGTCTT
CATGGGAGAAAATAATACTGTTGATGGGTGTCTGGTCAGAGACATCAAGAAATAACGCCGGAACATTAGT
GCAGGCAGCTTCCACAGCAATGGCATCCTGGTCATCCAGCGGATAGTTAATGATCAGCCCACTGACGCGT
TGCGCGAGAAGATTGTGCACCGCCGCTTTACAGGCTTCGACGCCGCTTCGTTCTACCATCGACACCACCA
CGCTGGCACCCAGTTGATCGGCGCGAGATTTAATCGCCGCGACAATTTGCGACGGCGCGTGCAGGGCCAG
ACTGGAGGTGGCAACGCCAATCAGCAACGACTGTTTGCCCGCCAGTTGTTGTGCCACGCGGTTGGGAATG
TAATTCAGCTCCGCCATCGCCGCTTCCACTTTTTCCCGCGTTTTCGCAGAAACGTGGCTGGCCTGGTTCA
CCACGCGGGAAACGGTCTGATAAGAGACACCGGCATACTCTGCGACATCGTATAACGTTACTGGTTTCAC
ATTCACCACCCTGAATTGACTCTCTTCCGGGCGCTATCATGCCATACCGCGAAAGGTTTTGCGCCATTCG
ATGGTGTCCGGGATCTCGACGCTCTCCCTTATGCGACTCCTGCATTAGGAAGCAGCCCAGTAGTAGGTTG
AGGCCGTTGAGCACCGCCGCCGCAAGGAATGGTGCATGCAAGGAGATGGCGCCCAACAGTCCCCCGGCCA
CGGGGCCTGCCACCATACCCACGCCGAAACAAGCGCTCATGAGCCCGAAGTGGCGAGCCCGATCTTCCCC
ATCGGTGATGTCGGCGATATAGGCGCCAGCAACCGCACCTGTGGCGCCGGTGATGCCGGCCACGATGCGT
CCGGCGTAGAGGATCGAGATCTCGATCCCGCGAAATTAATACGACTCACTATAGGGGAATTGTGAGCGGA
TAACAATTCCCCTCTAGAAATAATTTTGTTTAACTTTGGCCCAGGCGGCCAGGAGGGTCTCACATGCAGG
ACCGGGGTAATACCGTCACCATCGACTTTATGTCGGCGGATGGTATTGTTCCAGGCCGTACGCCTGTTCG
TTATCAGGGCGTTGAAGTCGGAACAGTGCAGGACATCAGCCTCAGCGACGATCTTCGTAAGATTGAAGTC
AAGGTCAGCATCAAGTCCGATATGAAAGATGCGCTGCGCGAAGAGACTCAGTTCTGGCTGGTGACGCCAA
AAGCATCGTTGGCAGGTGTCTCCGGGCTGGACGCCCTCGTCGGTGGGAACTATATCGGCATGATGCCCGG
GAAAGGTAAAGAGCAGGATCACTTTGTCGCACTCGATACCCAACCGAAATATCGGCTGGACAATGGCGAT
CTGATGATCCACCTGCAAGCCCCCGATCTCGGTTCGCTGAACAGCGGTTCATTGGTCTATTTCCGCAAGA
TCCCGGTGGGAAAAGTCTACGACTATGCCATCAATCCCAACAAGCAAGGCGTGGTGATTGATGTCCTGAT
CGAGCGGCGTTTTACCGATCTGGTGAAAAAAGGTAGCCGTTTCTGGAACGTTTCCGGCGTTGATGCCAAC
GTCAGTATCAGTGGCGCGAAGGTGAAACTGGAAAGCTTGGCGGCACTGGTTAACGGTGCGATTGCCTTCG
ATTCACCAGAAGAGTCGAAACCTGCCGAGGCGGAAGATACCTTTGGTCTGTATGAAGATCTGGCCCACAG
CCAGCGTGGCGTAATAATAAAACTGGAACTGCCGAGTGGGGCCGGATTAACCGCCGACTCGACGCCGTTA
ATGTATCAGGGGCTGGAAGTCGGACAGCTGACTAAACTGGATTTAAATCCTGGTGGTAAAGTCACAGGGG
AAATGACCGTTGATCCCAGCGTCGTTACCCTGCTTCGTGAAAATACCCGCATCGAATTACGCAACCCGAA
ATTATCCCTTAGCGATGCTAATCTCAGCGCCCTGCTGACCGGCAAAACCTTCGAGCTGGTGCCCGGCGAT
GGCGAGCCACGCAAAGAATTCGTTGTTGTGCCAGGCGAAAAAGCACTGCTGCATGAACCTGATGTTCTGA
CGCTGACCCTGACCGCGCCGGAAAGTTACGGTATTGATGCGGGTCAGCCGCTCATTCTTCACGGCGTGCA
GGTAGGCCAGGTTATCGATCGTAAACTCACCAGCAAAGGCGTCACCTTTACCGTCGCCATCGAGCCTCAG
CATCGCGAACTGGTAAAAGGCGATAGCAAATTTGTCGTCAACAGCCGTGTCGATCTCGGTGCCAGCGCCT
CAGAATGGATCAATGGCGGGATCCGTATTCTGCCGGGCGATAAAGGTGAGATGAAAGCCAGCTATCCACT
GTATGCCAATTTGGAAAAAGCGCTGGAGAACAGCCTTAGCGATTTACCCACCACAACCGTGAGTTTGAGT
GCAGAGACGCTGCCGGATGTGCAGGCAGGATCGGTAGTGCTGTACCGTAAATTTGAAGTTGGTGAAGTGA
TTACCGTGCGTCCGCGAGCTAACGCGTTTGACATCGATCTGCATATTAAGCCGGAGTATCGCAACCTTCT
GACCAGCAATAGCGTGTTCTGGGCAGAAGGCGGGGCGAAAGTTCAGCTGAATGGTAGTGGTCTGACCGTA
CAGGCATCCCCGCTCTCCAGAGCTCTAAAGGGAGCCATTAGCTTCGACAACCTCAGCGGTGCCAGCGCCA
GTCAGCGTAAAGGCGATAAGCGTATTCTGTATGCTTCCGAAACAGCGGCCCGTGCGGTTGGCGGGCAGAT
TACGCTTCACGCTTTCGATGCCGGAAAACTGGCGGTCGGGATGCCAATTCGCTATCTCGGTATTGACATC
GGGCAAATCCAGACGCTGGATCTGATTACCGCACGCAATGAAGTACAGGCAAAGGCGGTACTTTACCCGG
AATATGTCCAGACCTTTGCTCGCGGTGGTACGCGCTTCTCAGTGGTCACACCGCAAATTTCGGCAGCTGG
CGTTGAGCATCTTGATACTATCCTCCAGCCGTATATCAACGTCGAACCAGGCCGGGGCAATCCTCGCCGC
GACTTTGAATTACAAGAGGCCACCATTACTGATTCGCGGTACCTGGATGGCTTAAGCATTATTGTTGAAG
CGCCGGAAGCCGGTTCGTTAGGCATCGGTACGCCTGTGCTGTTCCGTGGTCTGGAAGTCGGTACGGTTAC
AGGAATGACGCTGGGGACATTGTCAGATCGCGTGATGATTGCGATGCGCATCAGTAAACGCTATCAACAC
CTGGTGCGTAACAATTCCGTCTTCTGGTTGGCATCGGGTTACAGTCTGGACTTTGGTCTGACGGGCGGCG
TAGTGAAAACCGGCACCTTTAACCAGTTTATCCGTGGCGGCATCGCCTTCGCCACGCCTCCGGGTACGCC
ACTGGCACCGAAAGCCCAGGAAGGCAAACACTTCCTGTTGCAGGAAAGTGAACCGAAAGAGTGGCGTGAA
TGGGGAACTGCGCTTCCCAAAGGCGAGACCCATCACCACCATCACCATTAAGGCCAGGCCGGCCGATCCG
GCTGCTAACAAAGCCCGAAAGGAAGCTGAGTTGGCTGCTGCCACCGCTGAGCAATAACTAGCATAACCCC
TTGGGGCCTCTAAACGGGTCTTGAGGGGTTTTTTGCTGAAAGGAGGAACTATATCCGGAT
