Features (pLannotate 1.2.2; 19 found; start..end, strand, type, name):
    169..360     -  CDS            rop: Rop protein, which maintains plasmids at low copy number; rop
    377..757     +  CDS            YPB1_ECOLX: Protein predicted: Swiss-Prot protein existence level 4. From Escherichia coli.
    829..1120    -  CDS            TcR (fragment): tetracycline efflux protein; tet; confers resistance to tetracycline
   1135..1156    -  protein_bind   CAP binding site: CAP binding activates transcription in the presence of cAMP. E. coli catabolite activator protein
   1169..2251    -  CDS            lacI: lac repressor; lacI; The lac repressor binds to the lac operator to inhibit transcription in E. coli. This inhibition can be relieved by adding lactose or isopropyl-β-D-thiogalactopyranoside (IPTG).
   2252..2329    -  promoter       lacI promoter: lacI
   2337..2616    -  CDS            TcR (fragment): tetracycline efflux protein; tet; confers resistance to tetracycline
   2638..2656    +  promoter       T7 promoter: promoter for bacteriophage T7 RNA polymerase
   2657..2681    +  protein_bind   lac operator: The lac repressor binds to the lac operator to inhibit transcription in E. coli. This inhibition can be relieved by adding lactose or isopropyl-β-D-thiogalactopyranoside (IPTG). lac repressor encoded by lacI
   2738..5212    +  CDS            yebT (fragment): YEBT_ECOLI - Experimental evidence at protein level: Swiss-Prot protein existence level 1. Component of a transport pathway that contributes to membrane integrity (PubMed:27795327). May directly span the intermembrane space, facilitating the transport of substrates across the periplasm (Probable). From Escherichia coli (strain K12).
   5262..5311    +  CDS            SET1 (fragment): solubility-enhancement tag derived from T7 phage gene 10B
   5319..5366    +  terminator     T7 terminator: transcription terminator for bacteriophage T7 RNA polymerase
   5403..5831    +  rep_origin     f1 ori (sequence partly withheld): f1 bacteriophage origin of replication; arrow indicates direction of (+) strand synthesis
   5933..5966    +  protein_bind   loxP: Cre-mediated recombination occurs in the 8-bp core sequence (GCATACAT). Cre recombinase
   5996..6014    +  misc_feature   MCS (fragment): pBluescript multiple cloning site
   6045..6149    +  promoter       AmpR promoter: bla
   6150..7010    +  CDS            AmpR: β-lactamase; bla; confers resistance to ampicillin, carbenicillin, and related antibiotics
   7181..7769    +  rep_origin     ori: high-copy-number ColE1/pMB1/pBR322/pUC origin of replication
   7955..67      -  misc_feature   bom (across the origin): basis of mobility region from pBR322
>Addgene plasmid #139900 | pBEL1996 | addgene full sequence | sequence record 309744 | Addgene NGS Result
GCTCTGATGCCGCATAGTTAAGCCAGTATACACTCCGCTATCGCTACGTGACTGGGTCATGGCTGCGCCC
CGACACCCGCCAACACCCGCTGACGCGCCCTGACGGGCTTGTCTGCTCCCGGCATCCGCTTACAGACAAG
CTGTGACCGTCTCCGGGAGCTGCATGTGTCAGAGGTTTTCACCGTCATCACCGAAACGCGCGAGGCAGCT
GCGGTAAAGCTCATCAGCGTGGTCGTGAAGCGATTCACAGATGTCTGCCTGTTCATCCGCGTCCAGCTCG
TTGAGTTTCTCCAGAAGCGTTAATGTCTGGCTTCTGATAAAGCGGGCCATGTTAAGGGCGGTTTTTTCCT
GTTTGGTCACTGATGCCTCCGTGTAAGGGGGATTTCTGTTCATGGGGGTAATGATACCGATGAAACGAGA
GAGGATGCTCACGATACGGGTTACTGATGATGAACATGCCCGGTTACTGGAACGTTGTGAGGGTAAACAA
CTGGCGGTATGGATGCGGCGGGACCAGAGAAAAATCACTCAGGGTCAATGCCAGCGCTTCGTTAATACAG
ATGTAGGTGTTCCACAGGGTAGCCAGCAGCATCCTGCGATGCAGATCCGGAACATAATGGTGCAGGGCGC
TGACTTCCGCGTTTCCAGACTTTACGAAACACGGAAACCGAAGACCATTCATGTTGTTGCTCAGGTCGCA
GACGTTTTGCAGCAGCAGTCGCTTCACGTTCGCTCGCGTATCGGTGATTCATTCTGCTAACCAGTAAGGC
AACCCCGCCAGCCTAGCCGGGTCCTCAACGACAGGAGCACGATCATGCGCACCCGTGGGGCCGCCATGCC
GGCGATAATGGCCTGCTTCTCGCCGAAACGTTTGGTGGCGGGACCAGTGACGAAGGCTTGAGCGAGGGCG
TGCAAGATTCCGAATACCGCAAGCGACAGGCCGATCATCGTCGCGCTCCAGCGAAAGCGGTCCTCGCCGA
AAATGACCCAGAGCGCTGCCGGCACCTGTCCTACGAGTTGCATGATAAAGAAGACAGTCATAAGTGCGGC
GACGATAGTCATGCCCCGCGCCCACCGGAAGGAGCTGACTGGGTTGAAGGCTCTCAAGGGCATCGGTCGA
GATCCCGGTGCCTAATGAGTGAGCTAACTTACATTAATTGCGTTGCGCTCACTGCCCGCTTTCCAGTCGG
GAAACCTGTCGTGCCAGCTGCATTAATGAATCGGCCAACGCGCGGGGAGAGGCGGTTTGCGTATTGGGCG
CCAGGGTGGTTTTTCTTTTCACCAGTGAGACGGGCAACAGCTGATTGCCCTTCACCGCCTGGCCCTGAGA
GAGTTGCAGCAAGCGGTCCACGCTGGTTTGCCCCAGCAGGCGAAAATCCTGTTTGATGGTGGTTAACGGC
GGGATATAACATGAGCTGTCTTCGGTATCGTCGTATCCCACTACCGAGATATCCGCACCAACGCGCAGCC
CGGACTCGGTAATGGCGCGCATTGCGCCCAGCGCCATCTGATCGTTGGCAACCAGCATCGCAGTGGGAAC
GATGCCCTCATTCAGCATTTGCATGGTTTGTTGAAAACCGGACATGGCACTCCAGTCGCCTTCCCGTTCC
GCTATCGGCTGAATTTGATTGCGAGTGAGATATTTATGCCAGCCAGCCAGACGCAGACGCGCCGAGACAG
AACTTAATGGGCCCGCTAACAGCGCGATTTGCTGGTGACCCAATGCGACCAGATGCTCCACGCCCAGTCG
CGTACCGTCTTCATGGGAGAAAATAATACTGTTGATGGGTGTCTGGTCAGAGACATCAAGAAATAACGCC
GGAACATTAGTGCAGGCAGCTTCCACAGCAATGGCATCCTGGTCATCCAGCGGATAGTTAATGATCAGCC
CACTGACGCGTTGCGCGAGAAGATTGTGCACCGCCGCTTTACAGGCTTCGACGCCGCTTCGTTCTACCAT
CGACACCACCACGCTGGCACCCAGTTGATCGGCGCGAGATTTAATCGCCGCGACAATTTGCGACGGCGCG
TGCAGGGCCAGACTGGAGGTGGCAACGCCAATCAGCAACGACTGTTTGCCCGCCAGTTGTTGTGCCACGC
GGTTGGGAATGTAATTCAGCTCCGCCATCGCCGCTTCCACTTTTTCCCGCGTTTTCGCAGAAACGTGGCT
GGCCTGGTTCACCACGCGGGAAACGGTCTGATAAGAGACACCGGCATACTCTGCGACATCGTATAACGTT
ACTGGTTTCACATTCACCACCCTGAATTGACTCTCTTCCGGGCGCTATCATGCCATACCGCGAAAGGTTT
TGCGCCATTCGATGGTGTCCGGGATCTCGACGCTCTCCCTTATGCGACTCCTGCATTAGGAAGCAGCCCA
GTAGTAGGTTGAGGCCGTTGAGCACCGCCGCCGCAAGGAATGGTGCATGCAAGGAGATGGCGCCCAACAG
TCCCCCGGCCACGGGGCCTGCCACCATACCCACGCCGAAACAAGCGCTCATGAGCCCGAAGTGGCGAGCC
CGATCTTCCCCATCGGTGATGTCGGCGATATAGGCGCCAGCAACCGCACCTGTGGCGCCGGTGATGCCGG
CCACGATGCGTCCGGCGTAGAGGATCGAGATCTCGATCCCGCGAAATTAATACGACTCACTATAGGGGAA
TTGTGAGCGGATAACAATTCCCCTCTAGAAATAATTTTGTTTAACTTTGGCCCAGGCGGCCAGGAGGGTC
TCACATGCAGGACCGGGGTAATACCGTCACCATCGACTTTATGTCGGCGGATGGTATTGTTCCAGGCCGT
ACGCCTGTTCGTTATCAGGGCGTTGAAGTCGGAACAGTGCAGGACATCAGCCTCAGCGACGATCTTCGTA
AGATTGAAGTCAAGGTCAGCATCAAGTCCGATATGAAAGATGCGCTGCGCGAAGAGACTCAGTTCTGGCT
GGTGACGCCAAAAGCATCGTTGGCAGGTGTCTCCGGGCTGGACGCCCTCGTCGGTGGGAACTATATCGGC
ATGATGCCCGGGAAAGGTAAAGAGCAGGATCACTTTGTCGCACTCGATACCCAACCGAAATATCGGCTGG
ACAATGGCGATCTGATGATCCACCTGCAAGCCCCCGATCTCGGTTCGCTGAACAGCGGTTCATTGGTCTA
TTTCCGCAAGATCCCGGTGGGAAAAGTCTACGACTATGCCATCAATCCCAACAAGCAAGGCGTGGTGATT
GATGTCCTGATCGAGCGGCGTTTTACCGATCTGGTGAAAAAAGGTAGCCGTTTCTGGAACGTTTCCGGCG
TTGATGCCAACGTCAGTATCAGTGGCGCGAAGGTGAAACTGGAAAGCTTGGCGGCACTGGTTAACGGTGC
GATTGCCTTCGATTCACCAGAAGAGTCGAAACCTGCCGAGGCGGAAGATACCTTTGGTCTGTATGAAGAT
CTGGCCCACAGCCAGCGTGGCGTAATAATAAAACTGGAACTGCCGAGTGGGGCCGGATTAACCGCCGACT
CGACGCCGTTAATGTATCAGGGGCTGGAAGTCGGACAGCTGACTAAACTGGATTTAAATCCTGGTGGTAA
AGTCACAGGGGAAATGACCGTTGATCCCAGCGTCGTTACCCTGCTTCGTGAAAATACCCGCATCGAATTA
CGCAACCCGAAATTATCCCTTAGCGATGCTAATCTCAGCGCCCTGCTGACCGGCAAAACCTTCGAGCTGG
TGCCCGGCGATGGCGAGCCACGCAAAGAATTCGTTGTTGTGCCAGGCGAAAAAGCACTGCTGCATGAACC
TGATGTTCTGACGCTGACCCTGACCGCGCCGGAAAGTTACGGTATTGATGCGGGTCAGCCGCTCATTCTT
CACGGCGTGCAGGTAGGCCAGGTTATCGATCGTAAACTCACCAGCAAAGGCGTCACCTTTACCGTCGCCA
TCGAGCCTCAGCATCGCGAACTGGTAAAAGGCGATAGCAAATTTGTCGTCAACAGCCGTGTCGATCTCGG
TGCCAGCGCCTCAGAATGGATCAATGGCGGGATCCGTATTCTGCCGGGCGATAAAGGTGAGATGAAAGCC
AGCTATCCACTGTATGCCAATTTGGAAAAAGCGCTGGAGAACAGCCTTAGCGATTTACCCACCACAACCG
TGAGTTTGAGTGCAGAGACGCTGCCGGATGTGCAGGCAGGATCGGTAGTGCTGTACCGTAAATTTGAAGT
TGGTGAAGTGATTACCGTGCGTCCGCGAGCTAACGCGTTTGACATCGATCTGCATATTAAGCCGGAGTAT
CGCAACCTTCTGACCAGCAATAGCGTGTTCTGGGCAGAAGGCGGGGCGAAAGTTCAGCTGAATGGTAGTG
GTCTGACCGTACAGGCATCCCCGCTCTCCAGAGCTCTAAAGGGAGCCATTAGCTTCGACAACCTCAGCGG
TGCCAGCGCCAGTCAGCGTAAAGGCGATAAGCGTATTCTGTATGCTTCCGAAACAGCGGCCCGTGCGGTT
GGCGGGCAGATTACGCTTCACGCTTTCGATGCCGGAAAACTGGCGGTCGGGATGCCAATTCGCTATCTCG
GTATTGACATCGGGCAAATCCAGACGCTGGATCTGATTACCGCACGCAATGAAGTACAGGCAAAGGCGGT
ACTTTACCCGGAATATGTCCAGACCTTTGCTCGCGGTGGTACGCGCTTCTCAGTGGTCACACCGCAAATT
TCGGCAGCTGGCGTTGAGCATCTTGATACTATCCTCCAGCCGTATATCAACGTCGAACCAGGCCGGGGCA
ATCCTCGCCGCGACTTTGAATTACAAGAGGCCACCATTACTGATTCGCGGTACCTGGATGGCTTAAGCAT
TATTGTTGAAGCGCCGGAAGCCGGTTCGTTAGGCATCGGTACGCCTGTGCTGTTCCGTGGTCTGGAAGTC
GGTACGGTTACAGGAATGACGCTGGGGACATTGTCAGATCGCGTGATGATTGCGATGCGCATCAGTAAAC
GCTATCAACACCTGGTGCGTAACAATTCCGTCTTCTGGTTGGCATCGGGTTACAGTCTGGACTTTGGTCT
GACGGGCGGCGTAGTGAAAACCGGCACCTTTAACCAGTTTATCCGTGGCGGCATCGCCTTCGCCACGCCT
CCGGGTACGCCACTGGCACCGAAAGCCCAGGAAGGCAAACACTTCCTGTTGCAGGAAAGTGAACCGAAAG
AGTGGCGTGAATGGGGAACTGCGCTTCCCAAAGGCGAGACCCATCACCACCATCACCATTAAGGCCAGGC
CGGCCGATCCGGCTGCTAACAAAGCCCGAAAGGAAGCTGAGTTGGCTGCTGCCACCGCTGAGCAATAACT
AGCATAACCCCTTGGGGCCTCTAAACGGGTCTTGAGGGGTTTTTTGCTGAAAGGAGGAACTATATCCGGA
TTGGCGAATGGG
[124 nt withheld, positions 5403-5526]
C
[91 nt withheld, positions 5528-5618]
A
[49 nt withheld, positions 5620-5668]
CCTTTGACGTTGGAGTCCACGTTCTTT
[37 nt withheld, positions 5696-5732]
ACCCTATCTCGGTCTATTCTTTTGATTTATAAGGGATTTTGCCGATTTCGGCCTATTGGTTAAAAAATGA
GCTGATTTAACAAAAATTTAACGCGAATTTTAACAAAATATTAACGCTTACAATTTAGGTGGCACTTTTC
GGGGAACGACGACCTGCAGCCAAGCTAGCTTGGCTGGACGTAAACTCCTCTTCAGACCTAATAACTTCGT
ATAGCATACATTATACGAAGTTATATTAAGGGTTATTGAATATGATCGGAATTGGGCTGCAGGAATTCGA
TAGCTTGGCTGCAGGTCGACCTCGAGGATGTGCGCGGAACCCCTATTTGTTTATTTTTCTAAATACATTC
AAATATGTATCCGCTCATGAGACAATAACCCTGATAAATGCTTCAATAATATTGAAAAAGGAAGAGTATG
AGTATTCAACATTTCCGTGTCGCCCTTATTCCCTTTTTTGCGGCATTTTGCCTTCCTGTTTTTGCTCACC
CAGAAACGCTGGTGAAAGTAAAAGATGCTGAAGATCAGTTGGGTGCACGAGTGGGTTACATCGAACTGGA
TCTCAACAGCGGTAAGATCCTTGAGAGTTTTCGCCCCGAAGAACGTTTTCCAATGATGAGCACTTTTAAA
GTTCTGCTATGTGGCGCGGTATTATCCCGTATTGACGCCGGGCAAGAGCAACTCGGTCGCCGCATACACT
ATTCTCAGAATGACTTGGTTGAGTACTCACCAGTCACAGAAAAGCATCTTACGGATGGCATGACAGTAAG
AGAATTATGCAGTGCTGCCATAACCATGAGTGATAACACTGCGGCCAACTTACTTCTGACAACGATCGGA
GGACCGAAGGAGCTAACCGCTTTTTTGCACAACATGGGGGATCATGTAACTCGCCTTGATCGTTGGGAAC
CGGAGCTGAATGAAGCCATACCAAACGACGAGCGTGACACCACGATGCCTGCAGCAATGGCAACAACGTT
GCGCAAACTATTAACTGGCGAACTACTTACTCTAGCTTCCCGGCAACAATTAATAGACTGGATGGAGGCG
GATAAAGTTGCAGGACCACTTCTGCGCTCGGCCCTTCCGGCTGGCTGGTTTATTGCTGATAAATCTGGAG
CCGGTGAGCGTGGCTCTCGCGGTATCATTGCAGCACTGGGGCCAGATGGTAAGCCCTCCCGTATCGTAGT
TATCTACACGACGGGGAGTCAGGCAACTATGGATGAACGAAATAGACAGATCGCTGAGATAGGTGCCTCA
CTGATTAAGCATTGGTAACTGTCAGACCAAGTTTACTCATATATACTTTAGATTGATTTAAAACTTCATT
TTTAATTTAAAAGGATCTAGGTGAAGATCCTTTTTGATAATCTCATGACCAAAATCCCTTAACGTGAGTT
TTCGTTCCACTGAGCGTCAGACCCCGTAGAAAAGATCAAAGGATCTTCTTGAGATCCTTTTTTTCTGCGC
GTAATCTGCTGCTTGCAAACAAAAAAACCACCGCTACCAGCGGTGGTTTGTTTGCCGGATCAAGAGCTAC
CAACTCTTTTTCCGAAGGTAACTGGCTTCAGCAGAGCGCAGATACCAAATACTGTCCTTCTAGTGTAGCC
GTAGTTAGGCCACCACTTCAAGAACTCTGTAGCACCGCCTACATACCTCGCTCTGCTAATCCTGTTACCA
GTGGCTGCTGCCAGTGGCGATAAGTCGTGTCTTACCGGGTTGGACTCAAGACGATAGTTACCGGATAAGG
CGCAGCGGTCGGGCTGAACGGGGGGTTCGTGCACACAGCCCAGCTTGGAGCGAACGACCTACACCGAACT
GAGATACCTACAGCGTGAGCTATGAGAAAGCGCCACGCTTCCCGAAGGGAGAAAGGCGGACAGGTATCCG
GTAAGCGGCAGGGTCGGAACAGGAGAGCGCACGAGGGAGCTTCCAGGGGGAAACGCCTGGTATCTTTATA
GTCCTGTCGGGTTTCGCCACCTCTGACTTGAGCGTCGATTTTTGTGATGCTCGTCAGGGGGGCGGAGCCT
ATGGAAAAACGCCAGCAACGCGGCCTTTTTACGGTTCCTGGCCTTTTGCTGGCCTTTTGCTCACATGTTC
TTTCCTGCGTTATCCCCTGATTCTGTGGATAACCGTATTACCGCCTTTGAGTGAGCTGATACCGCTCGCC
GCAGCCGAACGACCGAGCGCAGCGAGTCAGTGAGCGAGGAAGCGGAAGAGCGCCTGATGCGGTATTTTCT
CCTTACGCATCTGTGCGGTATTTCACACCGCAATGGTGCACTCTCAGTACAATCT
